Addgene plasmid #186627: pMR506-EF1a-H2B-EGFP
Purpose: Expresses nuclear-localised EGFP under EF1a promoter. For insertion of genetic barcodes into 3'UTR of EGFP.
Depositing lab: Jonas Frisén. Depositing organization: Karolinska Institutet. Publication: Clonal relations in the mouse brain revealed by single-cell and spatial transcriptomics. Ratz M, von Berlin L, Larsson L, Martin M, Westholm JO, La Manno G, Lundeberg J, Frisen J. Nat Neurosci. 2022 Mar;25(3):285-294. doi: 10.1038/s41593-022-01011-x. Epub 2022 Feb 24. PubMed 35210624.
Backbone
  Vector backbone: LV-GFP
  Backbone manufacturer: Addgene (Plasmid #25999)
  Vector type: Lentiviral
Growth in bacteria
  Bacterial resistance: Ampicillin, 100 μg/mL
  Growth temperature: 30°C
  Growth strain: NEB Stable
  Copy number: High Copy
Gene/Insert
  Gene/Insert name: EF1a
  Species: Synthetic
  Insert size (bp): 1179
  Entrez Gene: EEF1A1 (a.k.a. CCS-3, CCS3, EE1A1, EEF-1, EEF1A, EF-Tu, EF1A, EF1A1, EF1alpha1, GRAF-1EF, LENG7, PTI1, eEF1A-1)
  Cloning method: Gibson Cloning
  Sequencing primers: 5′ GACTATCATATGCTTACCGT; 3′ CGTCGCCGTCCAGCTCGACCAG
Terms and licenses: Academic/Nonprofit Terms; Industry Terms: Not Available to Industry
How to cite: pMR506-EF1a-H2B-EGFP was a gift from Jonas Frisén (Addgene plasmid # 186627 ; http://n2t.net/addgene:186627 ; RRID:Addgene_186627)
