[The description below was written by a language model from this plasmid's Addgene catalogue record and pLannotate feature annotations shown in this document.]
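Description:
pMR506-EF1a-H2B-EGFP is a lentiviral transfer plasmid of about 8.2 kb, built on the LV-GFP backbone by Gibson cloning of a 1,179 bp human EF-1α promoter fragment. It is maintained in E. coli through a high-copy ColE1/pUC-type origin with ampicillin resistance (AmpR, β-lactamase), and also carries an f1 origin. The record lists a recombination-deficient host strain, as is usual for LTR-containing plasmids. The viral portion has a third-generation, self-inactivating layout. An RSV enhancer/promoter replaces the U3 region upstream of a truncated HIV-1 5' LTR, so genomic RNA can be made in packaging cells independently of Tat. This is followed by the Ψ packaging signal with a gag fragment, the Rev response element for nuclear export of the unspliced genome, and the cPPT/CTS that aids nuclear import. The ΔU3 3' LTR disables LTR promoter activity after integration. An SV40 poly(A) signal and SV40 origin lie downstream of it.

The payload is a single expression cassette in which the constitutive EF-1α promoter drives human histone H2B followed by EGFP, apparently as a fusion that tethers fluorescence to chromatin and so labels nuclei. No WPRE is annotated, and the short stretch between the end of EGFP and the 3' LTR serves as the 3'UTR. According to the record, this is where genetic barcodes are meant to be inserted, so that they are transcribed as part of the EGFP mRNA. A human U6 promoter with a pair of short inverted CopGFP-matching fragments lies upstream of the cPPT. This resembles a residual hairpin cassette from the parental backbone, but the record does not comment on it. The associated work concerns clonal relationships in the mouse brain studied by single-cell and spatial transcriptomics, which fits use as a parent vector for barcoded lineage-tracing libraries.
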