Features (pLannotate 1.2.2; 30 found; start..end, strand, type, name):
      1..26      +  rep_origin     RSF ori (fragment): Plasmids containing the RSF 1030 origin of replication can be propagated in E. coli cells that contain additional plasmids with compatible origins.
     28..120     +  CDS            lacI (fragment): lac repressor; lacI; The lac repressor binds to the lac operator to inhibit transcription in E. coli. This inhibition can be relieved by adding lactose or isopropyl-β-D-thiogalactopyranoside (IPTG).
    133..154     +  protein_bind   CAP binding site: CAP binding activates transcription in the presence of cAMP. E. coli catabolite activator protein
    169..199     +  promoter       lac promoter: promoter for the E. coli lac operon
    207..223     +  protein_bind   lac operator: The lac repressor binds to the lac operator to inhibit transcription in E. coli. This inhibition can be relieved by adding lactose or isopropyl-β-D-thiogalactopyranoside (IPTG). lac repressor encoded by lacI
    268..286     +  promoter       T3 promoter: promoter for bacteriophage T3 RNA polymerase
    314..540     +  promoter       RSV promoter: Rous sarcoma virus enhancer/promoter
    541..721     +  LTR            5' LTR (truncated): truncated 5' long terminal repeat (LTR) from HIV-1
    768..893     +  misc_feature   HIV-1 Ψ: packaging signal of human immunodeficiency virus type 1
    877..1240    +  CDS            HIV-1 gag (fragment): gag protein from human immunodeficiency virus 1; gag
   1386..1619    +  misc_feature   RRE: The Rev response element (RRE) of HIV-1 allows for Rev-dependent mRNA export from the nucleus to the cytoplasm.
   1996..2096    +  CDS            Rev (fragment): human immunodeficiency virus 1 (HIV-1) Rev protein; rev; enhances nuclear export of unspliced and incompletely spliced viral mRNAs
   2146..2386    +  promoter       U6 promoter: RNA polymerase III promoter for human U6 snRNA
   2397..2417    +  CDS            CopGFP (fragment): green fluorescent protein 2 from Pontellina plumata, also known as ppluGFP2 (Shagin et al., 2004)
   2424..2444    -  CDS            CopGFP (fragment): green fluorescent protein 2 from Pontellina plumata, also known as ppluGFP2 (Shagin et al., 2004)
   2490..2607    +  misc_feature   cPPT/CTS: central polypurine tract and central termination sequence of HIV-1
   2649..2668    +  CDS            small t antigen (fragment): SV40 (simian virus 40) small t antigen
   2675..3853    +  promoter       EF-1α promoter: strong constitutive promoter for human elongation factor EF-1α
   3884..4261    +  CDS            H2B: human histone H2B; HIST1H2BJ
   4280..4999    +  CDS            EGFP: the original enhanced GFP (Yang et al., 1996) mammalian codon-optimized
   4996..5076    +  CDS            nef (fragment): NEF_HV1Z2 - Experimental evidence at protein level: Swiss-Prot protein existence level 1. Extracellular Nef protein targets CD4(+) T-lymphocytes for apoptosis by interacting with CXCR4 surface receptors. From Human immunodeficiency virus type 1 group M subtype D (isolate Z2/CDC-Z34) (HIV-1).
   5078..5311    +  LTR            3' LTR (ΔU3): self-inactivating 3' long terminal repeat (LTR) from HIV-1
   5383..5504    +  polyA_signal   SV40 poly(A) signal: SV40 polyadenylation signal
   5544..5679    +  rep_origin     SV40 ori: SV40 origin of replication
   5700..5718    -  promoter       T7 promoter: promoter for bacteriophage T7 RNA polymerase
   5726..5881    +  CDS            lacZα (fragment): LacZα fragment of β-galactosidase; lacZ fragment
   5886..6314    +  rep_origin     f1 ori (sequence partly withheld): f1 bacteriophage origin of replication; arrow indicates direction of (+) strand synthesis
   6367..6471    +  promoter       AmpR promoter: bla
   6472..7332    +  CDS            AmpR: β-lactamase; bla; confers resistance to ampicillin, carbenicillin, and related antibiotics
   7503..8091    +  rep_origin     ori: high-copy-number ColE1/pMB1/pBR322/pUC origin of replication
>Addgene plasmid #186627 | pMR506-EF1a-H2B-EGFP | addgene full sequence | sequence record 367129 | Addgene NGS Result
CGAGTCAGTGAGCGAGGAAGCGGAAGAGCGCCCAATACGCAAACCGCCTCTCCCCGCGCGTTGGCCGATT
CATTAATGCAGCTGGCACGACAGGTTTCCCGACTGGAAAGCGGGCAGTGAGCGCAACGCAATTAATGTGA
GTTAGCTCACTCATTAGGCACCCCAGGCTTTACACTTTATGCTTCCGGCTCGTATGTTGTGTGGAATTGT
GAGCGGATAACAATTTCACACAGGAAACAGCTATGACCATGATTACGCCAAGCGCGCAATTAACCCTCAC
TAAAGGGAACAAAAGCTGGAGCTGCAAGCTTAATGTAGTCTTATGCAATACTCTTGTAGTCTTGCAACAT
GGTAACGATGAGTTAGCAACATGCCTTACAAGGAGAGAAAAAGCACCGTGCATGCCGATTGGTGGAAGTA
AGGTGGTACGATCGTGCCTTATTAGGAAGGCAACAGACGGGTCTGACATGGATTGGACGAACCACTGAAT
TGCCGCATTGCAGAGATATTGTATTTAAGTGCCTAGCTCGATACATAAACGGGTCTCTCTGGTTAGACCA
GATCTGAGCCTGGGAGCTCTCTGGCTAACTAGGGAACCCACTGCTTAAGCCTCAATAAAGCTTGCCTTGA
GTGCTTCAAGTAGTGTGTGCCCGTCTGTTGTGTGACTCTGGTAACTAGAGATCCCTCAGACCCTTTTAGT
CAGTGTGGAAAATCTCTAGCAGTGGCGCCCGAACAGGGACTTGAAAGCGAAAGGGAAACCAGAGGAGCTC
TCTCGACGCAGGACTCGGCTTGCTGAAGCGCGCACGGCAAGAGGCGAGGGGCGGCGACTGGTGAGTACGC
CAAAAATTTTGACTAGCGGAGGCTAGAAGGAGAGAGATGGGTGCGAGAGCGTCAGTATTAAGCGGGGGAG
AATTAGATCGCGATGGGAAAAAATTCGGTTAAGGCCAGGGGGAAAGAAAAAATATAAATTAAAACATATA
GTATGGGCAAGCAGGGAGCTAGAACGATTCGCAGTTAATCCTGGCCTGTTAGAAACATCAGAAGGCTGTA
GACAAATACTGGGACAGCTACAACCATCCCTTCAGACAGGATCAGAAGAACTTAGATCATTATATAATAC
AGTAGCAACCCTCTATTGTGTGCATCAAAGGATAGAGATAAAAGACACCAAGGAAGCTTTAGACAAGATA
GAGGAAGAGCAAAACAAAAGTAAGACCACCGCACAGCAAGCGGCCGCTGATCTTCAGACCTGGAGGAGGA
GATATGAGGGACAATTGGAGAAGTGAATTATATAAATATAAAGTAGTAAAAATTGAACCATTAGGAGTAG
CACCCACCAAGGCAAAGAGAAGAGTGGTGCAGAGAGAAAAAAGAGCAGTGGGAATAGGAGCTTTGTTCCT
TGGGTTCTTGGGAGCAGCAGGAAGCACTATGGGCGCAGCGTCAATGACGCTGACGGTACAGGCCAGACAA
TTATTGTCTGGTATAGTGCAGCAGCAGAACAATTTGCTGAGGGCTATTGAGGCGCAACAGCATCTGTTGC
AACTCACAGTCTGGGGCATCAAGCAGCTCCAGGCAAGAATCCTGGCTGTGGAAAGATACCTAAAGGATCA
ACAGCTCCTGGGGATTTGGGGTTGCTCTGGAAAACTCATTTGCACCACTGCTGTGCCTTGGAATGCTAGT
TGGAGTAATAAATCTCTGGAACAGATTTGGAATCACACGACCTGGATGGAGTGGGACAGAGAAATTAACA
ATTACACAAGCTTAATACACTCCTTAATTGAAGAATCGCAAAACCAGCAAGAAAAGAATGAACAAGAATT
ATTGGAATTAGATAAATGGGCAAGTTTGTGGAATTGGTTTAACATAACAAATTGGCTGTGGTATATAAAA
TTATTCATAATGATAGTAGGAGGCTTGGTAGGTTTAAGAATAGTTTTTGCTGTACTTTCTATAGTGAATA
GAGTTAGGCAGGGATATTCACTATTATCGTTTCAGACCCACCTCCCAACCCCGAGGGGACCCGACAGGCC
CGAAGGAATAGAAGAAGAAGGTGGAGAGAGAGACAGAGACAGATCCATTCGATTAGTGAACGGATCTCGA
CGGTATCGATCACGAGACTAGCCTCGAGCGGCCGCCCCCTTCACCGAGGGCCTATTTCCCATGATTCCTT
CATATTTGCATATACGATACAAGGCTGTTAGAGAGATAATTGGAATTAATTTGACTGTAAACACAAAGAT
ATTAGTACAAAATACGTGACGTAGAAAGTAATAATTTCTTGGGTAGTTTGCAGTTTTAAAATTATGTTTT
AAAATGGACTATCATATGCTTACCGTAACTTGAAAGTATTTCGATTTCTTGGCTTTATATATCTTGTGGA
AAGGACGAAACACCGGCAACAAGATGAAGAGCACCAACTCGAGTTGGTGCTCTTCATCTTGTTGTTTTTA
ATTCTCGACCTCGAGACAAATGGCAGTATTCATCCACAATTTTAAAAGAAAAGGGGGGATTGGGGGGTAC
AGTGCAGGGGAAAGAATAGTAGACATAATAGCAACAGACATACAAACTAAAGAATTACAAAAACAAATTA
CAAAAATTCAAAATTTTCGGGTTTATTACAGGGACAGCAGAGATCCACTTTGGACTAGTCTAGGTCTTGA
AAGGAGTGGGAATTGGCTCCGGTGCCCGTCAGTGGGCAGAGCGCACATCGCCCACAGTCCCCGAGAAGTT
GGGGGGAGGGGTCGGCAATTGAACCGGTGCCTAGAGAAGGTGGCGCGGGGTAAACTGGGAAAGTGATGTC
GTGTACTGGCTCCGCCTTTTTCCCGAGGGTGGGGGAGAACCGTATATAAGTGCAGTAGTCGCCGTGAACG
TTCTTTTTCGCAACGGGTTTGCCGCCAGAACACAGGTAAGTGCCGTGTGTGGTTCCCGCGGGCCTGGCCT
CTTTACGGGTTATGGCCCTTGCGTGCCTTGAATTACTTCCACCTGGCTGCAGTACGTGATTCTTGATCCC
GAGCTTCGGGTTGGAAGTGGGTGGGAGAGTTCGAGGCCTTGCGCTTAAGGAGCCCCTTCGCCTCGTGCTT
GAGTTGAGGCCTGGCCTGGGCGCTGGGGCCGCCGCGTGCGAATCTGGTGGCACCTTCGCGCCTGTCTCGC
TGCTTTCGATAAGTCTCTAGCCATTTAAAATTTTTGATGACCTGCTGCGACGCTTTTTTTCTGGCAAGAT
AGTCTTGTAAATGCGGGCCAAGATCTGCACACTGGTATTTCGGTTTTTGGGGCCGCGGGCGGCGACGGGG
CCCGTGCGTCCCAGCGCACATGTTCGGCGAGGCGGGGCCTGCGAGCGCGGCCACCGAGAATCGGACGGGG
GTAGTCTCAAGCTGGCCGGCCTGCTCTGGTGCCTGGCCTCGCGCCGCCGTGTATCGCCCCGCCCTGGGCG
GCAAGGCTGGCCCGGTCGGCACCAGTTGCGTGAGCGGAAAGATGGCCGCTTCCCGGCCCTGCTGCAGGGA
GCTCAAAATGGAGGACGCGGCGCTCGGGAGAGCGGGCGGGTGAGTCACCCACACAAAGGAAAAGGGCCTT
TCCGTCCTCAGCCGTCGCTTCATGTGACTCCACGGAGTACCGGGCGCCGTCCAGGCACCTCGATTAGTTC
TCGAGCTTTTGGAGTACGTCGTCTTTAGGTTGGGGGGAGGGGTTTTATGCGATGGAGTTTCCCCACACTG
AGTGGGTGGAGACTGAAGTTAGGCCAGCTTGGCACTTGATGTAATTCTCCTTGGAATTTGCCCTTTTTGA
GTTTGGATCTTGGTTCATTCTCAAGCCTCAGACAGTGGTTCAAAGTTTTTTTCTTCCATTTCAGGTGTCG
TGACGTACGGCCACCATGAGCGTCGACGCCACCATGCCAGAGCCAGCGAAGTCTGCTCCCGCCCCGAAAA
AGGGCTCCAAGAAGGCGGTGACTAAGGCGCAGAAGAAAGGCGGCAAGAAGCGCAAGCGCAGCCGCAAGGA
GAGCTATTCCATCTATGTGTACAAGGTTCTGAAGCAGGTCCACCCTGACACCGGCATTTCGTCCAAGGCC
ATGGGCATCATGAACTCGTTTGTGAACGACATTTTCGAGCGCATCGCAGGTGAGGCTTCCCGCCTGGCGC
ATTACAACAAGCGCTCGACCATCACCTCCAGGGAGATCCAGACGGCCGTGCGCCTGCTGCTGCCTGGGGA
GTTGGCCAAGCACGCCGTGTCCGAGGGTACTAAGGCCATCACCAAGTACACCAGCGCTAAGGATCCACCG
GTCGCCACCATGGTGAGCAAGGGCGAGGAGCTGTTCACCGGGGTGGTGCCCATCCTGGTCGAGCTGGACG
GCGACGTAAACGGCCACAAGTTCAGCGTGTCCGGCGAGGGCGAGGGCGATGCCACCTACGGCAAGCTGAC
CCTGAAGTTCATCTGCACCACCGGCAAGCTGCCCGTGCCCTGGCCCACCCTCGTGACCACCCTGACCTAC
GGCGTGCAGTGCTTCAGCCGCTACCCCGACCACATGAAGCAGCACGACTTCTTCAAGTCCGCCATGCCCG
AAGGCTACGTCCAGGAGCGCACCATCTTCTTCAAGGACGACGGCAACTACAAGACCCGCGCCGAGGTGAA
GTTCGAGGGCGACACCCTGGTGAACCGCATCGAGCTGAAGGGCATCGACTTCAAGGAGGACGGCAACATC
CTGGGGCACAAGCTGGAGTACAACTACAACAGCCACAACGTCTATATCATGGCCGACAAGCAGAAGAACG
GCATCAAGGTGAACTTCAAGATCCGCCACAACATCGAGGACGGCAGCGTGCAGCTCGCCGACCACTACCA
GCAGAACACCCCCATCGGCGACGGCCCCGTGCTGCTGCCCGACAACCACTACCTGAGCACCCAGTCCGCC
CTGAGCAAAGACCCCAACGAGAAGCGCGATCACATGGTCCTGCTGGAGTTCGTGACCGCCGCCGGGATCA
CTCTCGGCATGGACGAGCTGTACAAGTAAATGCATCGGTACCTTTAAGACCAATGACTTACAAGGCAGCT
GTAGATCTTAGCCACTTTTTAAAAGAAAAGGGGGGACTGGAAGGGCTAATTCACTCCCAACGAAGACAAG
ATCTGCTTTTTGCTTGTACTGGGTCTCTCTGGTTAGACCAGATCTGAGCCTGGGAGCTCTCTGGCTAACT
AGGGAACCCACTGCTTAAGCCTCAATAAAGCTTGCCTTGAGTGCTTCAAGTAGTGTGTGCCCGTCTGTTG
TGTGACTCTGGTAACTAGAGATCCCTCAGACCCTTTTAGTCAGTGTGGAAAATCTCTAGCAGTAGTAGTT
CATGTCATCTTATTATTCAGTATTTATAACTTGCAAAGAAATGAATATCAGAGAGTGAGAGGAACTTGTT
TATTGCAGCTTATAATGGTTACAAATAAAGCAATAGCATCACAAATTTCACAAATAAAGCATTTTTTTCA
CTGCATTCTAGTTGTGGTTTGTCCAAACTCATCAATGTATCTTATCATGTCTGGCTCTAGCTATCCCGCC
CCTAACTCCGCCCATCCCGCCCCTAACTCCGCCCAGTTCCGCCCATTCTCCGCCCCATGGCTGACTAATT
TTTTTTATTTATGCAGAGGCCGAGGCCGCCTCGGCCTCTGAGCTATTCCAGAAGTAGTGAGGAGGCTTTT
TTGGAGGCCTAGGGACGTACCCAATTCGCCCTATAGTGAGTCGTATTACGCGCGCTCACTGGCCGTCGTT
TTACAACGTCGTGACTGGGAAAACCCTGGCGTTACCCAACTTAATCGCCTTGCAGCACATCCCCCTTTCG
CCAGCTGGCGTAATAGCGAAGAGGCCCGCACCGATCGCCCTTCCCAACAGTTGCGCAGCCTGAATGGCGA
ATGGG
[124 nt withheld, positions 5886-6009]
C
[91 nt withheld, positions 6011-6101]
A
[49 nt withheld, positions 6103-6151]
CCTTTGACGTTGGAGTCCACGTTCTTT
[37 nt withheld, positions 6179-6215]
ACCCTATCTCGGTCTATTCTTTTGATTTATAAGGGATTTTGCCGATTTCGGCCTATTGGTTAAAAAATGA
GCTGATTTAACAAAAATTTAACGCGAATTTTAACAAAATATTAACGCTTACAATTTAGGTGGCACTTTTC
GGGGAAATGTGCGCGGAACCCCTATTTGTTTATTTTTCTAAATACATTCAAATATGTATCCGCTCATGAG
ACAATAACCCTGATAAATGCTTCAATAATATTGAAAAAGGAAGAGTATGAGTATTCAACATTTCCGTGTC
GCCCTTATTCCCTTTTTTGCGGCATTTTGCCTTCCTGTTTTTGCTCACCCAGAAACGCTGGTGAAAGTAA
AAGATGCTGAAGATCAGTTGGGTGCACGAGTGGGTTACATCGAACTGGATCTCAACAGCGGTAAGATCCT
TGAGAGTTTTCGCCCCGAAGAACGTTTTCCAATGATGAGCACTTTTAAAGTTCTGCTATGTGGCGCGGTA
TTATCCCGTATTGACGCCGGGCAAGAGCAACTCGGTCGCCGCATACACTATTCTCAGAATGACTTGGTTG
AGTACTCACCAGTCACAGAAAAGCATCTTACGGATGGCATGACAGTAAGAGAATTATGCAGTGCTGCCAT
AACCATGAGTGATAACACTGCGGCCAACTTACTTCTGACAACGATCGGAGGACCGAAGGAGCTAACCGCT
TTTTTGCACAACATGGGGGATCATGTAACTCGCCTTGATCGTTGGGAACCGGAGCTGAATGAAGCCATAC
CAAACGACGAGCGTGACACCACGATGCCTGTAGCAATGGCAACAACGTTGCGCAAACTATTAACTGGCGA
ACTACTTACTCTAGCTTCCCGGCAACAATTAATAGACTGGATGGAGGCGGATAAAGTTGCAGGACCACTT
CTGCGCTCGGCCCTTCCGGCTGGCTGGTTTATTGCTGATAAATCTGGAGCCGGTGAGCGTGGGTCTCGCG
GTATCATTGCAGCACTGGGGCCAGATGGTAAGCCCTCCCGTATCGTAGTTATCTACACGACGGGGAGTCA
GGCAACTATGGATGAACGAAATAGACAGATCGCTGAGATAGGTGCCTCACTGATTAAGCATTGGTAACTG
TCAGACCAAGTTTACTCATATATACTTTAGATTGATTTAAAACTTCATTTTTAATTTAAAAGGATCTAGG
TGAAGATCCTTTTTGATAATCTCATGACCAAAATCCCTTAACGTGAGTTTTCGTTCCACTGAGCGTCAGA
CCCCGTAGAAAAGATCAAAGGATCTTCTTGAGATCCTTTTTTTCTGCGCGTAATCTGCTGCTTGCAAACA
AAAAAACCACCGCTACCAGCGGTGGTTTGTTTGCCGGATCAAGAGCTACCAACTCTTTTTCCGAAGGTAA
CTGGCTTCAGCAGAGCGCAGATACCAAATACTGTTCTTCTAGTGTAGCCGTAGTTAGGCCACCACTTCAA
GAACTCTGTAGCACCGCCTACATACCTCGCTCTGCTAATCCTGTTACCAGTGGCTGCTGCCAGTGGCGAT
AAGTCGTGTCTTACCGGGTTGGACTCAAGACGATAGTTACCGGATAAGGCGCAGCGGTCGGGCTGAACGG
GGGGTTCGTGCACACAGCCCAGCTTGGAGCGAACGACCTACACCGAACTGAGATACCTACAGCGTGAGCT
ATGAGAAAGCGCCACGCTTCCCGAAGGGAGAAAGGCGGACAGGTATCCGGTAAGCGGCAGGGTCGGAACA
GGAGAGCGCACGAGGGAGCTTCCAGGGGGAAACGCCTGGTATCTTTATAGTCCTGTCGGGTTTCGCCACC
TCTGACTTGAGCGTCGATTTTTGTGATGCTCGTCAGGGGGGCGGAGCCTATGGAAAAACGCCAGCAACGC
GGCCTTTTTACGGTTCCTGGCCTTTTGCTGGCCTTTTGCTCACATGTTCTTTCCTGCGTTATCCCCTGAT
TCTGTGGATAACCGTATTACCGCCTTTGAGTGAGCTGATACCGCTCGCCGCAGCCGAACGACCGAGCGCA
G
